>Addgene plasmid #16273 | pBS chick islet1 [TJ#44] | addgene partial sequence | sequence record 22668 | T7 5'-TAATACGACTCACTATAGGG-3'
CTCGAGTTTTTTTTTTTTTTTTTTAAGATTCATGAGTACATATCCCCTATATTTTGAAAATGTCTTTTCG
ATCCTCCTCAAGATCATTGAGTAGCGTGGTGGTTTCTTGTTTGTTTTAGCATTTATTCTAGTAGGATCCC
ATGATTGTCTTCACAGTGTTGCTACCATATTACCTTCTCTTTTCAAACATGACTCCGTTTGTTTCATGGA
GCGGTTCCTTGCCAGGTTCATTAAAGGGCTGATAAATACTTTTCCCACCTAAATTTCGGAGTCCAAACAC
GATCACTTCCCCACTCTCTCCAATAGGGTTGAGGGTAAGGGCAGAAACAACATCAGAACTCTGGATGAAT
TTTCCTCATGCCTCAATAGGACTGGCTACCATGCTGTTGGGCGTATCTGGGAGCTGAGAGGACATTGATG
CCACTTCACTTCCGGTAGAATTGGAACCAGGTCCTCCTTCTGAAAAATTAACCTGCTAGTTGCTGAAAAG
CAGGTTGATCTATGTCACTCTGCAATGCGAAGTCACTCAGTACTTTCCAGGGTGGCTGGTAACTTTGCAC
CTCCACCGGGTTCGCCTGTAAACCACCATCATGTCTCTCCGGACTAGCAGCCACCATCGGAGTTCCTGTC
ATCCCTTGGATATTAGTTTTGTCATTGGGTTGCTGCTGCTGAAGTTGCTTCATCATAATGCTTCTTTTTT
TGTCCTTGCATCGCTTGTTTTGAAACCAAACCCTGATGACCCTCGGACTGAGGCCAGTCATTTCTACCAG
TTGCTCTTTCATGAGGGC
