[The description below was written by a language model from this plasmid's Addgene catalogue record.]
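Description:
pBS chick islet1 is a pBluescript SK-based plasmid carrying a cDNA insert of about 1.6 kb from the chicken (Gallus gallus) ISL1 gene, also known as islet-1, which encodes a LIM-homeodomain transcription factor. The backbone contributes roughly 3 kb. The plasmid is maintained at high copy number in standard E. coli cloning strains under ampicillin selection. The insert was placed by restriction cloning between the EcoRI site on the 5′ side and the XhoI site on the 3′ side, and both sites were retained, so the fragment can be excised again. No feature table accompanies the record, so the exact extent of the cDNA, such as how much coding or untranslated sequence it includes, is not stated.

Although catalogued as a bacterial expression vector, the construct is in practice a template for in vitro transcription rather than for protein production. pBluescript flanks its polylinker with opposing T3 and T7 phage RNA polymerase promoters, which here also serve as the sequencing primer sites at the 5′ and 3′ ends of the insert respectively. According to the depositor's notes, linearising at XhoI and transcribing from the T3 promoter gives a sense RNA, while linearising at NotI and transcribing from the T7 promoter gives the antisense RNA. These run-off transcripts are described as probes. This points to use in detecting Isl1 mRNA by hybridisation, for example in situ hybridisation on chick embryonic tissue, with the sense transcript as the negative control. The record does not describe any tags, reporters or eukaryotic regulatory elements.
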