Addgene plasmid #16273: pBS chick islet1 [TJ#44]
Depositing lab: Thomas Jessell. Depositing organization: Columbia University.
Backbone
  Vector backbone: pBluescript SK
  Backbone size w/o insert (bp): 3000
  Vector type: Bacterial Expression
Growth in bacteria
  Bacterial resistance: Ampicillin, 100 μg/mL
  Growth temperature: 37°C
  Growth strain: DH5alpha
  Copy number: High Copy
Gene/Insert
  Gene/Insert name: islet1 (alt names: isl1; islet-1)
  Species: G. gallus (chicken)
  Insert size (bp): 1600
  Entrez Gene: ISL1 (a.k.a. ISL-1, ISLET-1)
  Cloning method: Restriction Enzyme; 5′ cloning site EcoRI (not destroyed); 3′ cloning site XhoI (not destroyed)
  Sequencing primers: 5′ T3; 3′ T7
Terms and licenses: Academic/Nonprofit Terms; Industry Terms: Not Available to Industry
Depositor comments: To make a sense probe, cut with XhoI and transcribe with T3. To make an antisense probe, cut with NotI transcribe with T7.
How to cite: pBS chick islet1 [TJ#44] was a gift from Thomas Jessell (Addgene plasmid # 16273 ; http://n2t.net/addgene:16273 ; RRID:Addgene_16273)
